>Addgene plasmid #192958 | pS238D1::tse5-CT | addgene full sequence | sequence record 382388 | Addgene NGS Result
TTAATTAAACGTTCGTAATCAAGCCACTTCCTTTTTGCATTGACGCAGGGTGTCGGAAGGCAACTCGCCG
AACGCGCTCCTATAGTTTTCAGCGAAGCGTCCCAAATGTAAGAAGCCGTAGTCTAGGGCTATCTCAGTTA
TACTACGCACATTGGCACTGGGATCGTTCAAGCAGGCGCGGATGCTTTCGAGCTTGCGGTTGCGGATGTA
GTTCTTCGGCGTGGTGCCGGCGTGCTTCTCGAACAAATTGTAGAGCGAGCGTGGACTCATCATCGCCAGC
TCCGCTAACCGCTCAAGGCTGATATTCCGTTTGAGATTCTCCTCAATGAATTGAACGACTCGCTCGAAAG
ACGGGTTACCTTTGCTGAAAATTTCACGGCTGACATTGCTGCCCAGCATTTCGAGCAGCTTGGAAGCGAT
GATCCCCGCATAGTGCTCTTGGACCCGAGGCATCGACTTTGTATGTTCCGCTTCGTCACAAACTAACCCG
AGTAGATTGATAAAGCCATCGAGTTGCTGGAGATTGTGTCGCGCGGCGAAACGGATACCCTCCCTCGGCT
TGTGCCAATTGTTGTCACTGCACGCCCGATCAAGGACCACTGAGGGCAATTTAACGATAAATTTCTCGCA
ATCTTCTGAATAGGTCAGGTCGGCTTGGTCATCCGGATTGAGCAGCAATAGTTCGCCCGGCGCAAAATAG
TGCTCCTGGCCATGGCCACGCCACAGGCAATGGCCTTTGAGTATTATTTGCAGATGATAACAGGTCTCTA
ATCCAGGCGAGATTACCCTCACGCTACCGCCGTAGCTGATTCGACACAGATCGAGGCATCCGAAGATTCT
GTGGTGCAGCCTGCCTGCCGGGCGCCCGCCCTTGGGCAGGCGAATAGAGTGCGTACCGACATACTGGTTA
ACATAATCGGAGACTGCATAGGGCTCGGCGTGGACGAAGATCTGACTTTTCTCGTTCAATAAGCAAAAAT
CCATAGTTCACGGTTCTCTTATTTTAATGTGGGCTGCTTGGTGTGATGTAGAAAGGCGCCAAGTCGATGA
AAATGCATCTCGACGTGATGCGTATACGGGTTACCCCCATTGCCACGTTGCGCCATCCTTTTTGCAATCA
GTGACCACTTTTCCAAGCAAAAATAACGCCAAGCAGAACGAAGACGTTCTTTTTAAGAAGCGAGAACACC
AGAAGTTCGTGCTGTCGGGGCATGGGGCGACGAATTGGCGGATAAAGGGGATCTGCTGGATATTACGGCC
TTTTTAAAGACCGTAAAGAAAAATAAGCACAAGTTTTATCCGGCCTTTATTCACATTCTTGCCCGCCTGA
TGAATGCTCATCCGTAATTACGTATGGCAATGAAAGACGGTGAGCTGGTGATATGGGATAGTGTTCACCC
TTGTTACACCGTTTTCCATGAGCAAACTGAAACGTTTTCATCGCTCTGGAGTGAATACCACGACGATTTC
CGGCAGTTTCTACACATATATTCGCAAGATGTGGCGTGTTACGGTGAAAACCTGGCCTATTTCCCTAAAG
GGTTTATTGAGAATATGTTTTTCGTCTCAGCCAATCCCTGGGTGAGTTTCACCAGTTTTGATTTAAACGT
GGCCAATATGGACAACTTCTTCGCCCCCGTTTTCACCATGCATGGGAATTAGCTTGATCTGACCAACGAC
CGGTAGCGGAGCTATCCAACGGCGGTATACCAGGAAAACACACAGCAGGTACATCAGAACAGTACCATGA
CTGAAGAACAAATAGTTTTTTCCTGATCCATAAAGCAGAACGGCCTGCTCCATGACAAATCTGGCTCCCC
AACTAATGCCCCATGCAGCCAGCATAACCAGCATAAAGTGCAGTGTCCGGTTTGATAGGGATAAGTCCAG
CCTTGCAAGAAGCGGATACAGGAGTGCAAAAAATGGCTATCTCTAGTAAGGCCTACCCCTTAGGCTTTAT
GCAACAGAAACAATAATAATGGGAGTCATGACCATGCCTAGGAGGAAAAAACATATGGTGAAACCAGTAA
CGTTATACGATGTCGCAGAGTATGCCGGTGTCTCTTATCAGACCGTTTCCCGCGTGGTGAACCAGGCCAG
CCACGTTTCTGCGAAAACGCGGGAAAAAGTGGAAGCGGCGATGGCGGAGCTGAATTACATTCCCAACCGC
GTGGCACAACAACTGGCGGGCAAACAGTCGTTGCTGATTGGCGTTGCCACCTCCAGTCTGGCCCTGCACG
CGCCGTCGCAAATTGTCGCGGCGATTAAATCTCGCGCCGATCAACTGGGTGCCAGCGTGGTGGTGTCGAT
GGTAGAACGAAGCGGCGTCGAAGCCTGTAAAGCGGCGGTGCACAATCTTCTCGCGCAACGCGTCAGTGGG
CTGATCATTAACTATCCGCTGGATGACCAGGATGCCATTGCTGTGGAAGCTGCCTGCACTAATGTTCCGG
CGTTATTTCTTGATGTCTCTGACCAGACACCCATCAACAGTATTATTTTCTCCCATGAAGACGGTACGCG
ACTGGGCGTGGAGCATCTGGTCGCATTGGGTCACCAGCAAATCGCGCTGTTAGCGGGCCCATTAAGTTCT
GTCTCGGCGCGTCTGCGTCTGGCTGGCTGGCATAAATATCTCACTCGCAATCAAATTCAGCCGATAGCGG
AACGGGAAGGCGACTGGAGTGCCATGTCCGGTTTTCAACAAACCATGCAAATGCTGAATGAGGGCATCGT
TCCCACTGCGATGCTGGTTGCCAACGATCAGATGGCGCTGGGCGCAATGCGCGCCATTACCGAGTCCGGG
CTGCGCGTTGGTGCGGATATCTCGGTAGTGGGATACGACGATACCGAAGACAGCTCATGTTATATCCCGC
CGTTAACCACCATCAAACAGGATTTTCGCCTGCTGGGGCAAACCAGCGTGGACCGCTTGCTGCAACTCTC
TCAGGGCCAGGCGGTGAAGGGCAATCAGCTGTTGCCCGTCTCACTGGTGAAAAGAAAAACCACCCTGGCG
CCCAATACGCAAACCGCCTCTCCCCGCGCGTTGGCCGATTCATTAATGCAGCTGGCACGACAGGTTTCCC
GACTGGAAAGCGGGCAGTAACATCACCACCATCATTAGGATGGTGGTGATGATAATGCTGATCATCCCGC
TGGTGGTGATCGGCGCCTTCGCCGCCCGCGCCGCGATCGGAGCGGCGCTGGGCGCCGGCATCGAGCTGGG
GATGCAGACCGGCAAGCAGGTGCTGGGGCAGATGAAGGACAACTGGGACAGCGATCGCGACCTCACCGAT
ATCAAGTGGAAGTGCATCGACATCAACTGGAAACACGTCGGCGCCTCGGCGGCCATCGGCACCGTGGCGC
CGGGCATGCTCAGCACCGGCAAGACCGTGGTGCAGTCCGCCAAGGCGATCAGGACCCTTTCCGGACAGGC
GGCCAACACCGCCAACCGCGCGGCCAAGCTGGCCGCGCGCAAGGCCGCCCATGCCGATACCATCAAGAAG
GCCGTGGCCACCCAGGCCGCCTGGCAGACGGGCAAGCAGATCGTCAAATGCCCACTGAAGGACGAAGAAG
AGGAGTGTCCGCCGCAATGACTCGAGCACCACCACCACCACCACTGAGGTACCCGGGGATCCTCTAGAGT
CGACCTGCAGGCATGCAAGCTTGCGGCCGCGTCGTGACTGGGAAAACCCTGGCGCAAAGCCCGCCGAAAG
GCGGGCTTTTCTGTTATAAACGCAGAAAGGCCCACCCGAAGGTGAGCCAGTGTGACTCTAGTAGAGAGCG
TTCACCGACAAAAACAGATAAAACGAAAGGCCCAGTCTTTCGACTGAGCCTTTCGTTTTATTTGATGCCT
GGCTCGAGCTCGAGAAAAAAAGCCCGGACGACTGTTCGGGCTTGTCTTTTTATATGTTGGAAAATCAGTG
GCAATGCAATGGCCCAACAGAAAATGGTGAAACCAGTAACGTTATACTGAATCTAAGTATCAATGTGAGC
GCTCACAAGTCAACACTCTTTTTGATAAAACTAGTCTTGGACTCCTGTTGATAGATCCAGTAATGACCTC
AGAACTCCATCTGGATTTGTTCAGAACGCTCGGTTGCCGCCGGGCGTTTTTTATTGGTGAGAATCCAGGG
GTCCCCAATAATTACGATTTAAATTTGTGTCTCAAAATCTCTGATGTTACATTGCACAAGATAAAAATAT
ATCATCATGAACAATAAAACTGTCTGCTTACATAAACAGTAATACAAGGGGTGTTATGAGCCATATTCAG
CGTGAAACGAGCTGTAGCCGTCCGCGTCTGAACAGCAACATGGATGCGGATCTGTATGGCTATAAATGGG
CGCGTGATAACGTGGGTCAGAGCGGCGCGACCATTTATCGTCTGTATGGCAAACCGGATGCGCCGGAACT
GTTTCTGAAACATGGCAAAGGCAGCGTGGCGAACGATGTGACCGATGAAATGGTGCGTCTGAACTGGCTG
ACCGAATTTATGCCGCTGCCGACCATTAAACATTTTATTCGCACCCCGGATGATGCGTGGCTGCTGACCA
CCGCGATTCCGGGCAAAACCGCGTTTCAGGTGCTGGAAGAATATCCGGATAGCGGCGAAAACATTGTGGA
TGCGCTGGCCGTGTTTCTGCGTCGTCTGCATAGCATTCCGGTGTGCAACTGCCCGTTTAACAGCGATCGT
GTGTTTCGTCTGGCCCAGGCGCAGAGCCGTATGAACAACGGCCTGGTGGATGCGAGCGATTTTGATGATG
AACGTAACGGCTGGCCGGTGGAACAGGTGTGGAAAGAAATGCATAAACTGCTGCCGTTTAGCCCGGATAG
CGTGGTGACCCACGGCGATTTTAGCCTGGATAACCTGATTTTCGATGAAGGCAAACTGATTGGCTGCATT
GATGTGGGCCGTGTGGGCATTGCGGATCGTTATCAGGATCTGGCCATTCTGTGGAACTGCCTGGGCGAAT
TTAGCCCGAGCCTGCAAAAACGTCTGTTTCAGAAATATGGCATTGATAATCCGGATATGAACAAACTGCA
ATTTCATCTGATGCTGGATGAATTTTTCTAATAATTAATTGGACCGCGGTCCGCGCGTTGTCCTTTTCCG
CTGCATAACCCTGCTTCGGGGTCATTATAGCGATTTTTTCGGTATATCCATCCTTTTTCGCACGATATAC
AGGATTTTGCCAAAGGGTTCGTGTAGACTTTCCTTGGTGTATCCAACGGCGTCAGCCGGGCAGGATAGGT
GAAGTAGGCCCACCCGCGAGCGGGTGTTCCTTCTTCACTGTCCCTTATTCGCACCTGGCGGTGCTCAACG
GGAATCCTGCTCTGCGAGGCTGGCCGTAGGCCGGCCCTACCGGCGCGGCAGCGTTACCCGTGTCGGCGGC
TCCAACGGCTCGCCATCGTCCAGAAAACACGGCTCATCGGGCATCGGCAGGCGCTGCTGCCCGCGCCGTT
CCCATTCCTCCGTTTCGGTCAAGGCTGGCAGGTCTGGTTCCATGCCCGGAATGCCGGGCTGGCTGGGCGG
CTCCTCGCCGGGGCCGGTCGGTAGTTGCTGCTCGCCCGGATACAGGGTCGGGATGCGGCGCAGGTCGCCA
TGCCCCAACAGCGATTCGTCCTGGTCGTCGTGATCAACCACCACGGCGGCACTGAACACCGACAGGCGCA
ACTGGTCGCGGGGCTGGCCCCACGCCACGCGGTCATTGACCACGTAGGCCGACACGGTGCCGGGGCCGTT
GAGCTTCACGACGGAGATCCAGCGCTCGGCCACCAAGTCCTTGACTGCGTATTGGACCGTCCGCAAAGAA
CGTCCGATGAGCTTGGAAAGTGTCTTCTGGCTGACCACCACGGCGTTCTGGTGGCCCATCTGCGCCACGA
GGTGATGCAGCAGCATTGCCGCCGTGGGTTTCCTCGCAATAAGCCCGGCCCACGCCTCATGCGCTTTGCG
TTCCGTTTGCACCCAGTGACCGGGCTTGTTCTTGGCTTGAATGCCGATTTCTCTGGACTGCGTGGCCATG
CTTATCTCCATGCGGTAGGGGTGCCGCACGGTTGCGGCACCATGCGCAATCAGCTGCAACTTTTCGGCAG
CGCGACAACAATTATGCGTTGCGTAAAAGTGGCAGTCAATTACAGATTTTCTTTAACCTACGCAATGAGC
TATTGCGGGGGGTGCCGCAATGAGCTGTTGCGTACCCCCCTTTTTTAAGTTGTTGATTTTTAAGTCTTTC
GCATTTCGCCCTATATCTAGTTCTTTGGTGCCCAAAGAAGGGCACCCCTGCGGGGTTCCCCCACGCCTTC
GGCGCGGCTCCCCCTCCGGCAAAAAGTGGCCCCTCCGGGGCTTGTTGATCGACTGCGCGGCCTTCGGCCT
TGCCCAAGGTGGCGCTGCCCCCTTGGAACCCCCGCACTCGCCGCCGTGAGGCTCGGGGGGCAGGCGGGCG
GGCTTCGCCCTTCGACTGCCCCCACTCGCATAGGCTTGGGTCGTTCCAGGCGCGTCAAGGCCAAGCCGCT
GCGCGGTCGCTGCGCGAGCCTTGACCCGCCTTCCACTTGGTGTCCAACCGGCAAGCGAAGCGCGCAGGCC
GCAGGCCGGAGGCTTTTCCCCAGAGAAAATTAAAAAAATTGATGGGGCAAGGCCGCAGGCCGCGCAGTTG
GAGCCGGTGGGTATGTGGTCGAAGGCTGGGTAGCCGGTGGGCAATCCCTGTGGTCAAGCTCGTGGGCAGG
CGCAGCCTGTCCATCAGCTTGTCCAGCAGGGTTGTCCACGGGCCGAGCGAAGCGAGCCAGCCGGTGGCCG
CTCGCGGCCATCGTCCACATATCCACGGGCTGGCAAGGGAGCGCAGCGACCGCGCAGGGCGAAGCCCGGA
GAGCAAGCCCGTAGGGGGGGCGCGCCCAGCTGTCTAGGGCGGCGGATTTGTCCTACTCAGGAGAGCGTTC
ACCGACAAACAACAGATAAAACGAAAGGCCCAGTCTTTCGACTGAGCCTTTCGTTTTATTTGATGCCT
Features (pLannotate 1.2.2; 18 found; start..end, strand, type, name):
     19..984     -  CDS            XylS: XylS regulator encoded by the Pseudomonas putida TOL plasmid pWWO; xylS; stimulates transcription from the Pm promoter in the presence of aromatic compounds such as m-toluate or benzoate
   1245..1650    +  CDS            CmR (fragment): chloramphenicol acetyltransferase; cat; confers resistance to chloramphenicol
   1612..1872    -  CDS            YPRA_ECOLX (fragment): Protein predicted: Swiss-Prot protein existence level 4. From Escherichia coli.
   1884..1964    +  promoter       Pm promoter: The bacterial Pm promoter is activated by XylS in the presence of benzoate or m-toluate (Marqués et al., 1999).
   2018..3098    +  CDS            lacI (fragment): lac repressor; lacI; The lac repressor binds to the lac operator to inhibit transcription in E. coli. This inhibition can be relieved by adding lactose or isopropyl-β-D-thiogalactopyranoside (IPTG).
   3138..3587    +  CDS            tse5 (fragment): TSE5_PSEAE - Protein predicted: Swiss-Prot protein existence level 4. Toxin secreted by the H1 type VI (H1-T6SS) secretion system that acts on bacterial target cells. The producing bacterium is protected by a cognate immunity protein. From Pseudomonas aeruginosa (strain ATCC 15692 / DSM 22644 / CIP 104116 / JCM 14847 / LMG 12228 / 1C / PRS 101 / PAO1).
   3597..3614    +  CDS            9xHis (fragment): 9xHis affinity tag
   3618..3662    +  misc_feature   MCS (fragment): pUC18/19 multiple cloning site
   3670..3694    +  CDS            lacZα (fragment): LacZα fragment of β-galactosidase; lacZ fragment
   3731..3758    -  terminator     T7Te terminator: phage T7 early transcription terminator
   3798..3844    -  terminator     rrnB T1 terminator: transcription terminator T1 from the E. coli rrnB gene
   3855..3969    -  ncRNA          MicC (fragment): Accession: RF00121 - MicC RNA
   4030..4124    +  terminator     lambda t0 terminator: transcription terminator from phage lambda
   4256..5068    +  CDS            aphA1: KKA1_ECOLX - Also known as nptI. Protein inferred from homology: Swiss-Prot protein existence level 3. Resistance to kanamycin and structurally-related aminoglycosides, including amikacin. From Escherichia coli.
   5238..5346    +  oriT           oriT: incP origin of transfer
   5357..6019    -  CDS            pBBR1 Rep: replication protein for the broad-host-range plasmid pBBR1 from Bordetella bronchiseptica
   6020..6791    -  rep_origin     pBBR1 oriV: replication origin of the broad-host-range plasmid pBBR1 from Bordetella bronchiseptica; requires the pBBR1 Rep protein for replication
   6906..6992    -  terminator     rrnB T1 terminator: Escherichia coli rrnB; transcription terminator T1 from the E. coli rrnB gene
