[The description below was written by a language model from this plasmid's Addgene catalogue record and pLannotate feature annotations shown in this document.]
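Description:
pS238D1::tse5-CT is a bacterial expression plasmid built on the pS238D1 backbone, a broad-host-range vector suited to Pseudomonas and other Gram-negative hosts. It replicates from the pBBR1 oriV with its cognate pBBR1 Rep protein, and it carries an incP oriT, so it can be mobilised by conjugation from a suitable donor into a recipient such as P. putida. Selection is by kanamycin through the aphA1 (nptI) gene. The record lists E. coli DH5alpha as the propagation strain and describes the plasmid as high copy. Several terminators (lambda t0, rrnB T1, T7Te) flank the functional modules and insulate them from read-through transcription.

The payload is the C-terminal fragment of the Pseudomonas aeruginosa type VI secretion effector Tse5, residues 1169–1317, followed immediately by a short histidine tag annotated as a partial 9xHis. Regulation centres on the XylS/Pm system from the TOL plasmid: XylS, encoded on the opposite strand, activates the Pm promoter when benzoate or m-toluate is present. Downstream of Pm the annotation shows a near full-length lacI coding sequence just ahead of the tse5 fragment, and an antisense MicC-derived small RNA element lies beyond the insert. These features suggest layered control designed to keep basal expression of a toxic product low, but the record does not state the exact circuit logic or the promoter directly driving tse5-CT. Partial CmR, lacZα and MCS hits appear to be backbone remnants.

The stated purpose is expression of Tse5-CT in P. putida for biological function studies. The associated work concerns Tse5 forming membrane pores that disrupt the membrane potential of intoxicated bacteria.
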