Addgene plasmid #192958: pS238D1::tse5-CT
Purpose: For expression of Tse5-CT (1169-1317) in P. putida for biological function studies
Depositing lab: David Albesa-Jové. Depositing organization: Instituto Biofisika Institutua (UPV/EHU, CSIC). Publication: The P. aeruginosa effector Tse5 forms membrane pores disrupting the membrane potential of intoxicated bacteria. Gonzalez-Magana A, Altuna J, Queralt-Martin M, Largo E, Velazquez C, Montanchez I, Bernal P, Alcaraz A, Albesa-Jove D. Commun Biol. 2022 Nov 5;5(1):1189. doi: 10.1038/s42003-022-04140-y. PubMed 36335275.
Backbone
  Vector backbone: pS238D1
  Backbone manufacturer: de Lorenzo Lab (https://vdl-lab.com/)
  Vector type: Bacterial Expression
Growth in bacteria
  Bacterial resistance: Kanamycin, 50 μg/mL
  Growth temperature: 37°C
  Growth strain: DH5alpha
  Copy number: High Copy
Gene/Insert
  Gene/Insert name: tse5-CT
  Species: Pseudomonas aeruginosa
  Mutation: encodes for tse5 (1169-1317)
  Cloning method: Unknown
Terms and licenses: Academic/Nonprofit Terms; Industry Terms: Not Available to Industry
Depositor comments: Please visit https://doi.org/10.21203/rs.3.rs-967174/v1 for preprint.
How to cite: pS238D1::tse5-CT was a gift from David Albesa-Jové (Addgene plasmid # 192958 ; http://n2t.net/addgene:192958 ; RRID:Addgene_192958)
